Addgene plasmid #106455: pRSV-p65S276A
Purpose: NF-kB p65, kinase site 276 mutated
Depositing lab: Georg Weber. Depositing organization: Tufts Medical Center. Publication: Phosphorylation of NF-kappaB proteins by cyclic GMP-dependent kinase. A noncanonical pathway to NF-kappaB activation. He B, Weber GF. Eur J Biochem. 2003 May . 270(10):2174-85. 10.1046/j.1432-1033.2003.03574.x PubMed 12752437.
Backbone
  Vector backbone: pRSV
  Vector type: Mammalian Expression, Lentiviral
Growth in bacteria
  Bacterial resistance: Ampicillin, 100 μg/mL
  Growth temperature: 37°C
  Growth strain: NEB Stable
  Copy number: High Copy
Gene/Insert
  Gene/Insert name: NF-kB p65, kinase site 276 mutated
  Species: H. sapiens (human)
  Mutation: kinase site inactivated
  Entrez Gene: RELA (a.k.a. AIF3BL3, CMCU, NFKB3, p65)
  Cloning method: Unknown
Terms and licenses: Academic/Nonprofit Terms; Industry Terms: Not Available to Industry
How to cite: pRSV-p65S276A was a gift from Georg Weber (Addgene plasmid # 106455 ; http://n2t.net/addgene:106455 ; RRID:Addgene_106455)
