[The description below was written by a language model from this plasmid's Addgene catalogue record and pLannotate feature annotations shown in this document.]
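Description:
pRSV-p65S276A is a 5,920-nt mammalian expression plasmid built on the pRSV backbone, carrying human NF-κB p65 (RELA) in which the kinase site at residue 276 has been inactivated; the plasmid name implies a serine-to-alanine substitution. In bacteria it is maintained through a high-copy ColE1/pUC-type origin and selected with ampicillin via the β-lactamase gene and its own promoter. A fragment of the pBR322 bom region points to a pBR322-derived ancestry.

Expression is driven by the Rous sarcoma virus enhancer/promoter at the start of the sequence. Downstream, automated annotation marks a Rel-family region (matched by homology to mouse c-Rel, and most plausibly the Rel homology domain of p65, where residue 276 would lie) followed by the RelA (p65) transcriptional activation domain, consistent with a single p65 open reading frame. The 3′ processing region is a block of SV40 sequence: the small t antigen intron with flanking small t and large T fragments (including the incidental large T NLS annotation), the SV40 polyadenylation signal, and a leftover piece of VP1 on the opposite strand. These are the standard splice and poly(A) segment of older pRSV/pSV2-style vectors rather than expressed payloads.

The catalogue lists the vector type as both mammalian expression and lentiviral, but the feature table shows no LTRs, packaging signal or other lentiviral transfer elements. Its only retroviral features are the RSV promoter and a short retrovirus direct repeat, so it appears to be a plain transfection plasmid. No mammalian selection marker is annotated. The mutant serves for studying how phosphorylation at this site contributes to NF-κB activation, the associated work concerning phosphorylation of NF-κB proteins by cyclic GMP-dependent kinase.
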