Features (pLannotate 1.2.2; 14 found; start..end, strand, type, name):
      1..262     +  promoter       RSV promoter: Rous sarcoma virus enhancer/promoter
    330..1217    +  CDS            Rel (fragment): REL_MOUSE - Experimental evidence at protein level: Swiss-Prot protein existence level 1. Proto-oncogene that may play a role in differentiation and lymphopoiesis. NF-kappa-B is a pleiotropic transcription factor which is present in almost all cell types and is involved in many biological processes such as inflammation, immunity, differentiation, cell growth, tumorigenesis and apoptosis. NF-kappa-B is a homo- or heterodimeric complex formed by the Rel-like domain-containing proteins RELA/p65, RELB, NFKB1/p105, NFKB1/p50, REL and NFKB2/p52. The dimers bind at kappa-B sites in the DNA of their t
   1557..1928    +  CDS            RelA (p65) AD: transcriptional activation domain of human RelA, also known as p65 (O'Shea and Perkins, 2008)
   1946..2020    +  CDS            small t antigen (fragment): SV40 (simian virus 40) small t antigen
   2022..2087    +  intron         small t intron: SV40 (simian virus 40) small t antigen intron
   2217..2237    +  CDS            SV40 NLS: nuclear localization signal of SV40 (simian virus 40) large T antigen
   2556..2639    +  CDS            large T antigen (fragment): large T antigen from SV40 (simian virus 40)
   2662..2796    +  polyA_signal   SV40 poly(A) signal: SV40 polyadenylation signal
   2740..3558    -  CDS            VP1_SV40 (fragment): Experimental evidence at protein level: Swiss-Prot protein existence level 1. Forms an icosahedral capsid with a T=7 symmetry and a 40 nm diameter. The capsid is composed of 72 pentamers linked to each other by disulfide bonds and associated with VP2 or VP3 proteins. Binds to N- glycolylneuraminic analog of the ganglioside GM1 on the cell surface to provide virion attachment to target cell (PubMed:18353982). Once attached, the virion is internalized by caveolin-mediated endocytosis and traffics to the endoplasmic reticulum. Inside the endoplasmic reticulum, the protein folding machinery isomer
   3649..3753    +  promoter       AmpR promoter: bla
   3754..4614    +  CDS            AmpR: β-lactamase; bla; confers resistance to ampicillin, carbenicillin, and related antibiotics
   4785..5373    +  rep_origin     ori: high-copy-number ColE1/pMB1/pBR322/pUC origin of replication
   5559..5661    -  misc_feature   bom (fragment): basis of mobility region from pBR322
   5792..5885    +  ncRNA          Retro dr1: Accession: RF00214 - Retrovirus direct repeat 1 (dr1)
>Addgene plasmid #106455 | pRSV-p65S276A | addgene full sequence | sequence record 235263 | Addgene NGS Result
AATGTAGTCTTATGCAATACTCTTGTAGTCTTGCAACATGGTAACGATGAGTTAGCAACATGCCTTACAA
GGAGAGAAAAAGCACCGTGCATGCCGATTGGTGGAAGTAAGGTGGTACGATCGTGCCTTATTAGGAAGGC
AACAGACGGGTCTGACATGGATTGGACGAACCACTGAATTCCGCATTGCAGAGATATTGTATTTAAGTGC
CTAGCTCGATACAATAAACGCCATTTGACCATTCACCACATTGGTGTGCACCTCCAAGCTTCACCATGGA
CGAACTGTTCCCCCTCATCTTCCCGGCAGAGCCAGCCCAGGCCTCTGGCCCCTATGTGGAGATCATTGAG
CAGCCCAAGCAGCGGGGCATGCGCTTCCGCTACAAGTGCGAGGGGCGCTCCGCGGGCAGCATCCCAGGCG
AGAGGAGCACAGATACCACCAAGACCCACCCCACCATCAAGATCAATGGCTACACAGGACCAGGGACAGT
GCGCATCTCCCTGGTCACCAAGGACCCTCCTCACCGGCCTCACCCCCACGAGCTTGTAGGAAAGGACTGC
CGGGATGGCTTCTATGAGGCTGAGCTCTGCCCGGACCGCTGCATCCACAGTTTCCAGAACCTGGGAATCC
AGTGTGTGAAGAAGCGGGACCTGGAGCAGGCTATCAGTCAGCGCATCCAGACCAACAACAACCCCTTCCA
AGTTCCTATAGAAGAGCAGCGTGGGGACTACGACCTGAATGCTGTGCGGCTCTGCTTCCAGGTGACAGTG
CGGGACCCATCAGGCAGGCCCCTCCGCCTGCCGCCTGTCCTTTCTCATCCCATCTTTGACAATCGTGCCC
CCAACACTGCCGAGCTCAAGATCTGCCGAGTGAACCGAAACTCTGGCAGCTGCCTCGGTGGGGATGAGAT
CTTCCTACTGTGTGACAAGGTGCAGAAAGAGGACATTGAGGTGTATTTCACGGGACCAGGCTGGGAGGCC
CGAGGCTCCTTTTCGCAAGCTGATGTGCACCGACAAGTGGCCATTGTGTTCCGGACCCCTCCCTACGCAG
ACCCCAGCCTGCAGGCTCCTGTGCGTGTCTCCATGCAGCTGCGGCGGCCTGCCGACCGGGAGCTCAGTGA
GCCCATGGAATTCCAGTACCTGCCAGATACAGACGATCGTCACCGGATTGAGGAGAAACGTAAAAGGACA
TATGAGACCTTCAAGAGCATCATGAAGAAGAGTCCTTTCAGCGGACCCACCGACCCCCGGCCTCCACCTC
GACGCATTGCTGTGCCTTCCCGCAGCTCAGCTTCTGTCCCCAAGCCAGCACCCCAGCCCTATCCCTTTAC
GTCATCCCTGAGCACCATCAACTATGATGAGTTTCCCACCATGGTGTTTCCTTCTGGGCAGATCAGCCAG
GCCTCGGCCTTGGCCCCGGCCCCTCCCCAAGTCCTGCCCCAGGCTCCAGCCCCTGCCCCTGCTCCAGCCA
TGGTATCAGCTCTGGCCCAGGCCCCAGCCCCTGTCCCAGTCCTAGCCCCAGGCCCTCCTCAGGCTGTGGC
CCCACCTGCCCCCAAGCCCACCCAGGCTGGGGAAGGAACGCTGTCAGAGGCCCTGCTGCAGCTGCAGTTT
GATGATGAAGACCTGGGGGCCTTGCTTGGCAACAGCACAGACCCAGCTGTGTTCACAGACCTGGCATCCG
TCGACAACTCCGAGTTTCAGCAGCTGCTGAACCAGGGCATACCTGTGGCCCCCCACACAACTGAGCCCAT
GCTGATGGAGTACCCTGAGGCTATAACTCGCCTAGTGACAGGGGCCCAGAGGCCCCCCGACCCAGCTCCT
GCTCCACTGGGGGCCCCGGGGCTCCCCAATGGCCTCCTTTCAGGAGATGAAGACTTCTCCTCCATTGCGG
ACATGGACTTCTCAGCCCTGCTGAGTCAGATCAGCTCCTAAGGGGGTGACGGGGGGATCTTTGTGAAGGA
ACCTTACTTCTGTGGTGTGACATAATTGGACAAACTACCTACAGAGATTTAAAGCTCTAAGGTAAATATA
AAATTTTTAAGTGTATAATGTGTTAAACTACTGATTCTAATTGTTTGTGTATTTTAGATTCCAACCTATG
GAACTGATGAATGGGAGCAGTGGTGGAATGCCTTTAATGAGGAAAACCTGTTTTGCTCAGAAGAAATGCC
ATCTAGTGATGATGAGGCTACTGCTGACTCTCAACATTCTACTCCTCCAAAAAAGAAGAGAAAGGTAGAA
GACCCCAAGGACTTTCCTTCAGAATTGCTAAGTTTTTTGAGTCATGCTGTGTTTAGTAATAGAACTCTTG
CTTGCTTTGCTATTTACACCACAAAGGAAAAAGCTGCACTGCTATACAAGAAAATTATGGAAAAATATTC
TGTAACCTTTATAAGTAGGCATAACAGTTATAATCATAACATACTGTTTTTTCTTACTCCACACAGGCAT
AGAGTGTCTGCTATTAATAACTATGCTCAAAAATTGTGTACCTTTAGCTTTTTAATTTGTAAAGGGGTTA
ATAAGGAATATTTGATGTATAGTGCCTTGACTAGAGATCATAATCAGCCATACCACATTTGTAGAGGTTT
TACTTGCTTTAAAAAACCTCCCACACCTCCCCCTGAACCTGAAACATAAAATGAATGCAATTGTTGTTGT
TAACTTGTTTATTGCAGCTTATAATGGTTACAAATAAAGCAATAGCATCACAAATTTCACAAATAAAGCA
TTTTTTTCACTGCATTCTAGTTGTGGTTTGTCCAAACTCATCAATGTATCTTATCATGTCTGGATCCCCA
GGAAGCTCCTCTGTGTCCTCATAAACCCTAACCTCCTCTACTTGAGAGGACATTCCAATCATAGGCTGCC
CATCCACCCTCTGTGTCCTCCTGTTAATTAGGTCACTTAACAAAAAGGAAATTGGGTAGGGGTTTTTCAC
AGACCGCTTTCTAAGGGTAATTTTAAAATATCTGGGAAGTCCCTTCCACTGCTGTGTTCCAGAAGTGTTG
GTAAACAGCCCACAAATGTCAACAGCAGAAACATACAAGCTGTCAGCTTTGCACAAGGGCCCAACACCCT
GCTCATCAAGAAGCACTGTGGTTGCTGTGTTAGTAATGTGCAAAACAGGAGGCACATTTTCCCCACCTGT
GTAGGTTCCAAAATATCTAGTGTTTTCATTTTTACTTGGATCAGGAACCCAGCACTCCACTGGATAAGCA
TTATCCTTATCCAAAACAGCCTTGTGGTCAGTGTTCATCTGCTGACTGTCAACTGTAGCATTTTTTGGGG
TTACAGTTTGAGCAGGATATTTGGTCCTGTAGTTTGCTAACACACCCTGCAGCTCCAAAGGTTCCCCACC
AACAGCAAAAAAATGAAAATTTGACCCTTGAATGGGTTTTCCAGCACCATTTTCATGAGTTTTTTGTGTC
CCTGAATGCAAGTTTAACATAGCAGTTACCCCAATAACCTCAGTTTTAACAGTAACAGCTTCCCACATCA
AAATATTTCCACAGGTTAAGTCCTCATTTAAATTAGGCAAAGGAATTCTTGAAGACGAAAGGGCCTCGTG
ATACGCCTATTTTTATAGGTTAATGTCATGATAATAATGGTTTCTTAGACGTCAGGTGGCACTTTTCGGG
GAAATGTGCGCGGAACCCCTATTTGTTTATTTTTCTAAATACATTCAAATATGTATCCGCTCATGAGACA
ATAACCCTGATAAATGCTTCAATAATATTGAAAAAGGAAGAGTATGAGTATTCAACATTTCCGTGTCGCC
CTTATTCCCTTTTTTGCGGCATTTTGCCTTCCTGTTTTTGCTCACCCAGAAACGCTGGTGAAAGTAAAAG
ATGCTGAAGATCAGTTGGGTGCACGAGTGGGTTACATCGAACTGGATCTCAACAGCGGTAAGATCCTTGA
GAGTTTTCGCCCCGAAGAACGTTTTCCAATGATGAGCACTTTTAAAGTTCTGCTATGTGGCGCGGTATTA
TCCCGTGTTGACGCCGGGCAAGAGCAACTCGGTCGCCGCATACACTATTCTCAGAATGACTTGGTTGAGT
ACTCACCAGTCACAGAAAAGCATCTTACGGATGGCATGACAGTAAGAGAATTATGCAGTGCTGCCATAAC
CATGAGTGATAACACTGCGGCCAACTTACTTCTGACAACGATCGGAGGACCGAAGGAGCTAACCGCTTTT
TTGCACAACATGGGGGATCATGTAACTCGCCTTGATCGTTGGGAACCGGAGCTGAATGAAGCCATACCAA
ACGACGAGCGTGACACCACGATGCCTGCAGCAATGGCAACAACGTTGCGCAAACTATTAACTGGCGAACT
ACTTACTCTAGCTTCCCGGCAACAATTAATAGACTGGATGGAGGCGGATAAAGTTGCAGGACCACTTCTG
CGCTCGGCCCTTCCGGCTGGCTGGTTTATTGCTGATAAATCTGGAGCCGGTGAGCGTGGGTCTCGCGGTA
TCATTGCAGCACTGGGGCCAGATGGTAAGCCCTCCCGTATCGTAGTTATCTACACGACGGGGAGTCAGGC
AACTATGGATGAACGAAATAGACAGATCGCTGAGATAGGTGCCTCACTGATTAAGCATTGGTAACTGTCA
GACCAAGTTTACTCATATATACTTTAGATTGATTTAAAACTTCATTTTTAATTTAAAAGGATCTAGGTGA
AGATCCTTTTTGATAATCTCATGACCAAAATCCCTTAACGTGAGTTTTCGTTCCACTGAGCGTCAGACCC
CGTAGAAAAGATCAAAGGATCTTCTTGAGATCCTTTTTTTCTGCGCGTAATCTGCTGCTTGCAAACAAAA
AAACCACCGCTACCAGCGGTGGTTTGTTTGCCGGATCAAGAGCTACCAACTCTTTTTCCGAAGGTAACTG
GCTTCAGCAGAGCGCAGATACCAAATACTGTCCTTCTAGTGTAGCCGTAGTTAGGCCACCACTTCAAGAA
CTCTGTAGCACCGCCTACATACCTCGCTCTGCTAATCCTGTTACCAGTGGCTGCTGCCAGTGGCGATAAG
TCGTGTCTTACCGGGTTGGACTCAAGACGATAGTTACCGGATAAGGCGCAGCGGTCGGGCTGAACGGGGG
GTTCGTGCACACAGCCCAGCTTGGAGCGAACGACCTACACCGAACTGAGATACCTACAGCGTGAGCTATG
AGAAAGCGCCACGCTTCCCGAAGGGAGAAAGGCGGACAGGTATCCGGTAAGCGGCAGGGTCGGAACAGGA
GAGCGCACGAGGGAGCTTCCAGGGGGAAACGCCTGGTATCTTTATAGTCCTGTCGGGTTTCGCCACCTCT
GACTTGAGCGTCGATTTTTGTGATGCTCGTCAGGGGGGCGGAGCCTATGGAAAAACGCCAGCAACGCGGC
CTTTTTACGGTTCCTGGCCTTTTGCTGGCCTTTTGCTCACATGTTCTTTCCTGCGTTATCCCCTGATTCT
GTGGATAACCGTATTACCGCCTTTGAGTGAGCTGATACCGCTCGCCGCAGCCGAACGACCGAGCGCAGCG
AGTCAGTGAGCGAGGAAGCGGAAGAGCGCCTGATGCGGTATTTTCTCCTTACGCATCTGTGCGGTATTTC
ACACCGCATATGGTGCACTCTCAGTACAATCTGCTCTGATGCCGCATAGTTAAGCCAGTATCTGCTCCCT
GCTTGTGTGTTGGAGGTCGCTGAGTAGTGCGCGAGCAAAATTTAAGCTACAACAAGGCAAGGCTTGACCG
ACAATTGCATGAAGAATCTGCTTAGGGTTAGGCGTTTTGCGCTGCTTCGCGATGTACGGGCCAGATATAC
GCGTATCTGAGGGGACTAGGGTGTGTTTAGGCGAAAAGCGGGGCTTCGGTTGTACGCGGTTAGGAGTCCC
CTCAGGATATAGTAGTTTCGCTTTTGCATAGGGAGGGGGA
